Addgene plasmid #127027: pJUMP18-lacZ_O
Purpose: Basic Part O- ORF; lacZ alpha-peptide; blue/white screening.
Depositing lab: Chris French. Depositing organization: University of Edinburgh. Publication: Joint universal modular plasmids (JUMP): a flexible vector platform for synthetic biology. Valenzuela-Ortega M, French C. Synth Biol (Oxf). 2021 Feb 2;6(1):ysab003. doi: 10.1093/synbio/ysab003. eCollection 2021. PubMed 33623824.
Backbone
  Vector backbone: pJUMP18-Uac
  Backbone manufacturer: Backbone derived from SEVA.
  Vector type: Bacterial Expression, Synthetic Biology
Growth in bacteria
  Bacterial resistance: Ampicillin, 100 μg/mL
  Growth temperature: 37°C
  Growth strain: JM109
  Copy number: High Copy
Gene/Insert
  Gene/Insert name: Part lacZ_o
  Species: Synthetic
  Mutation: None
  Cloning method: Restriction Enzyme; 5′ cloning site Unknown (unknown if destroyed)
Terms and licenses: Academic/Nonprofit Terms; Industry Terms: Not Available to Industry
Depositor comments: Part based on sequence from EcoFlex MoClo toolkit (PMID: 27096716) Please visit https://www.biorxiv.org/content/10.1101/799585v1 for bioRxiv preprint.
How to cite: pJUMP18-lacZ_O was a gift from Chris French (Addgene plasmid # 127027 ; http://n2t.net/addgene:127027 ; RRID:Addgene_127027)
