[The description below was written by a language model from this plasmid's Addgene catalogue record and pLannotate feature annotations shown in this document.]
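Description:
pJUMP18-lacZ_O is a small (about 2.9 kb) basic-part plasmid from the Joint Universal Modular Plasmids (JUMP) synthetic biology platform, built on the pJUMP18-Uac backbone, which is derived from the SEVA vector architecture. It is maintained in E. coli at high copy through a ColE1/pUC-type origin and selected with ampicillin via the TEM beta-lactamase gene (bla), which is driven by its own promoter and followed by the bacteriophage fd terminator. An incP origin of transfer is also annotated, a typical SEVA element that allows conjugative mobilisation when transfer functions are supplied in trans.

The stored part is classed as an "O" (ORF) module: a synthetic sequence encoding the lacZ alpha-peptide, annotated as a roughly 200 nt fragment of E. coli beta-galactosidase, and described by the depositor as based on a sequence from the EcoFlex MoClo toolkit. It sits between a BioBrick prefix and suffix, and the cargo region is insulated by the lambda t0 terminator downstream and a reverse-oriented rrnB T1 terminator upstream. No promoter is annotated in front of the coding sequence, which fits its role as a promoterless part rather than a finished expression unit. A short lacI fragment and a CAP binding site are annotated near the rrnB T1 terminator; they look like remnants of lac regulatory sequence, but the record does not explain their function.

The plasmid serves as a source of the lacZ alpha coding sequence for modular assembly with promoter, RBS and terminator parts. The resulting constructs support blue/white screening by alpha-complementation in suitable hosts. The cloning sites and the enzymes used to release the part are not stated in the record.
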