Features (pLannotate 1.2.2; 12 found; start..end, strand, type, name):
     39..60      +  misc_feature   BioBrick prefix: BioBrick prefix for parts that do not start with "ATG"
    140..340     +  CDS            lacZ (fragment): BGAL_ECOLI - Experimental evidence at protein level: Swiss-Prot protein existence level 1. From Escherichia coli (strain K12).
    379..399     +  misc_feature   BioBrick suffix: universal suffix for all parts
    433..527     +  terminator     lambda t0 terminator: transcription terminator from phage lambda
    600..691     +  promoter       AmpR promoter: bla
    692..1549    +  CDS            bla: BLAT_ECOLX - Experimental evidence at protein level: Swiss-Prot protein existence level 1. TEM-type are the most prevalent beta-lactamases in enterobacteria; they hydrolyze the beta-lactam bond in susceptible beta-lactam antibiotics, thus conferring resistance to penicillins and cephalosporins. TEM-3 and TEM-4 are capable of hydrolyzing cefotaxime and ceftazidime. TEM-5 is capable of hydrolyzing ceftazidime. TEM-6 is capable of hydrolyzing ceftazidime and aztreonam. TEM-8/CAZ-2, TEM- 16/CAZ-7 and TEM-24/CAZ-6 are markedly active against ceftazidime. IRT- 4 shows resistance to beta-lactamase in
   1556..1595    +  terminator     fd terminator: central terminator from bacteriophage fd (Otsuka and Kunisawa, 1982)
   1742..1850    +  oriT           oriT: incP origin of transfer
   1886..2474    +  rep_origin     ori: high-copy-number ColE1/pMB1/pBR322/pUC origin of replication
   2657..2749    +  CDS            lacI (fragment): lac repressor; lacI; The lac repressor binds to the lac operator to inhibit transcription in E. coli. This inhibition can be relieved by adding lactose or isopropyl-β-D-thiogalactopyranoside (IPTG).
   2762..2783    +  protein_bind   CAP binding site: CAP binding activates transcription in the presence of cAMP. E. coli catabolite activator protein
   2817..2903    -  terminator     rrnB T1 terminator: Escherichia coli rrnB; transcription terminator T1 from the E. coli rrnB gene
>Addgene plasmid #127027 | pJUMP18-lacZ_O | addgene full sequence | sequence record 248400 | Addgene NGS Result
TTAATTAAGGAGTTTTGCAGGTGCACCTGCTTTTCGCTGAATTCGCGGCCGCTTCTAGAGGGTCTGCGAT
GTTTGGTCTCTAGCCGGTGACCCGAAACTGCTGCTGGAAGTTCCGCACGCTATCTCTTCTTCTCCGGGTA
ACTCTCTGGCTGTTGTTCTGCAACGTCGTGACTGGGAAAACCCGGGTGTTACCCAGCTGAACCGTCTGGC
TGCTCACCCGCCGTTCGCTTCTTGGCGTAACTCTGAAGAAGCTCGTACCGACCGTCCGTCCCAGCAGCTG
CGTTCTCTGATCCGTCTGCTGACCAAACCGGAACGTAAACTGTCTTGGCTGCTGCCGCCGCTGTCTAACA
ACGGTTCGTGAGACCTTTCATCGCGACCTACTAGTAGCGGCCGCTGCAGGGAGTTGTCTTCGAAGACTTC
GCTCTAGTCTTGGACTCCTGTTGATAGATCCAGTAATGACCTCAGAACTCCATCTGGATTTGTTCAGAAC
GCTCGGTTGCCGCCGGGCGTTTTTTATTGGTGAGAATCCAGGGGTCCCCAATAATTACGATTTAAATTAG
TAGCCCGCCTAATGAGCGGGCTTTTTTTTAATTCCCCTATTTGTTTATTTTTCTAAATACATTCAAATAT
GTATCCGCTCATGAGACAATAACCCTGATAAATGCTTCAATAATATTGAAAAAGGAAGAGTATGAGCATT
CAGCATTTTCGTGTGGCGCTGATTCCGTTTTTTGCGGCGTTTTGCCTGCCGGTGTTTGCGCATCCGGAAA
CCCTGGTGAAAGTGAAAGATGCGGAAGATCAACTGGGTGCGCGCGTGGGCTATATTGAACTGGATCTGAA
CAGCGGCAAAATTCTGGAATCTTTTCGTCCGGAAGAACGTTTTCCGATGATGAGCACCTTTAAAGTGCTG
CTGTGCGGTGCGGTTCTGAGCCGTGTGGATGCGGGCCAGGAACAACTGGGCCGTCGTATTCATTATAGCC
AGAACGATCTGGTGGAATATAGCCCGGTGACCGAAAAACATCTGACCGATGGCATGACCGTGCGTGAACT
GTGCAGCGCGGCGATTACCATGAGCGATAACACCGCGGCGAACCTGCTGCTGACGACCATTGGCGGTCCG
AAAGAACTGACCGCGTTTCTGCATAACATGGGCGATCATGTGACCCGTCTGGATCGTTGGGAACCGGAAC
TGAACGAAGCGATTCCGAACGATGAACGTGATACCACCATGCCGGCAGCAATGGCGACCACCCTGCGTAA
ACTGCTGACGGGTGAGCTGCTGACCCTGGCAAGCCGCCAGCAACTGATTGATTGGATGGAAGCGGATAAA
GTGGCGGGTCCGCTGCTGCGTAGCGCGCTGCCGGCTGGCTGGTTTATTGCGGATAAAAGCGGTGCGGGCG
AACGTGGCAGCCGTGGCATTATTGCGGCGCTGGGCCCGGATGGTAAACCGAGCCGTATTGTGGTGATTTA
TACCACCGGCAGCCAGGCGACGATGGATGAACGTAACCGTCAGATTGCGGAAATTGGCGCGAGCCTGATT
AAACATTGGTAAACCGATACAATTAAAGGCTCCTTTTGGAGCCTTTTTTTTTGGACGACCCTTGTCCTTT
TCCGCTGCATAACCCTGCTTCGGGGTCATTATAGCGATTTTTTCGGTATATCCATCCTTTTTCGCACGAT
ATACAGGATTTTGCCAAAGGGTTCGTGTAGACTTTCCTTGGTGTATCCAACGGCGTCAGCCGGGCAGGAT
AGGTGAAGTAGGCCCACCCGCGAGCGGGTGTTCCTTCTTCACTGTCCCTTATTCGCACCTGGCGGTGCTC
AACGGGAATCCTGCTCTGCGAGGCTGGCCGTAGGCCGGCCCCGTAGAAAAGATCAAAGGATCTTCTTGAG
ATCCTTTTTTTCTGCGCGTAATCTGCTGCTTGCAAACAAAAAAACCACCGCTACCAGCGGTGGTTTGTTT
GCCGGATCAAGAGCTACCAACTCTTTTTCCGAAGGTAACTGGCTTCAGCAGAGCGCAGATACCAAATACT
GTTCTTCTAGTGTAGCCGTAGTTAGGCCACCACTTCAAGAACTCTGTAGCACCGCCTACATACCTCGCTC
TGCTAATCCTGTTACCAGTGGCTGCTGCCAGTGGCGATAAGTCGTGTCTTACCGGGTTGGACTCAAGACG
ATAGTTACCGGATAAGGCGCAGCGGTCGGGCTGAACGGGGGGTTCGTGCACACAGCCCAGCTTGGAGCGA
ACGACCTACACCGAACTGAGATACCTACAGCGTGAGCTATGAGAAAGCGCCACGCTTCCCGAAGGGAGAA
AGGCGGACAGGTATCCGGTAAGCGGCAGGGTCGGAACAGGAGAGCGCACGAGGGAGCTTCCAGGGGGAAA
CGCCTGGTATCTTTATAGTCCTGTCGGGTTTCGCCACCTCTGACTTGAGCGTCGATTTTTGTGATGCTCG
TCAGGGGGGCGGAGCCTATGGAAAAACGCCAGCAACGCGGCCTTTTTACGGTTCCTGGCCTTTTGCTGGC
CTTTTGCTCACATGTTCTTTCCTGCGTTATCCCCTGATTCTGTGGATAACCGTATTACCGCCTTTGAGTG
AGCTGATACCGCTCGCCGCAGCCGAACGACCGAGCGCAGCGAGTCAGTGAGCGAGGAAGCGGAAGAGCGC
CCAATACGCAAACCGCCTCTCCCCGCGCGTTGGCCGATTCATTAATGCAGCTGGCACGACAGGTTTCCCG
ACTGGAAAGCGGGCAGTGAGCGCAACGCAATTAATGTGAGTTAGCTCACTCATTAGGCAGGCGCGCCCAG
CTGTCTAGGGCGGCGGATTTGTCCTACTCAGGAGAGCGTTCACCGACAAACAACAGATAAAACGAAAGGC
CCAGTCTTTCGACTGAGCCTTTCGTTTTATTTGATGCCT
